>Addgene plasmid #115449 | pXPR_BRD003-sgQKI-2201 | addgene full sequence | sequence record 222370 | Addgene NGS Result
GAAACACCGGGATGTAAAATCATGGTCCGGTTTTAGAGCTAGAAATAGCAAGTTAAAATAAGGCTAGTCC
GTTATCAACTTGAAAAAGTGGCACCGAGTCGGTGCTTTTTTAAGCTTGGCGTAACTAGATCTTGAGACAA
ATGGCAGTATTCATCCACAATTTTAAAAGAAAAGGGGGGATTGGGGGGTACAGTGCAGGGGAAAGAATAG
TAGACATAATAGCAACAGACATACAAACTAAAGAATTACAAAAACAAATTACAAAAATTCAAAATTTTCG
GGTTTATTACAGGGACAGCAGAGATCCACTTTGGCGCCGGCTCGAGGGGGCCCGGGTGCAAAGATGGATA
AAGTTTTAAACAGAGAGGAATCTTTGCAGCTAATGGACCTTCTAGGTCTTGAAAGGAGTGGGAATTGGCT
CCGGTGCCCGTCAGTGGGCAGAGCGCACATCGCCCACAGTCCCCGAGAAGTTGGGGGGAGGGGTCGGCAA
TTGATCCGGTGCCTAGAGAAGGTGGCGCGGGGTAAACTGGGAAAGTGATGTCGTGTACTGGCTCCGCCTT
TTTCCCGAGGGTGGGGGAGAACCGTATATAAGTGCAGTAGTCGCCGTGAACGTTCTTTTTCGCAACGGGT
TTGCCGCCAGAACACAGGTAAGTGCCGTGTGTGGTTCCCGCGGGCCTGGCCTCTTTACGGGTTATGGCCC
TTGCGTGCCTTGAATTACTTCCACCTGGCTGCAGTACGTGATTCTTGATCCCGAGCTTCGGGTTGGAAGT
GGGTGGGAGAGTTCGAGGCCTTGCGCTTAAGGAGCCCCTTCGCCTCGTGCTTGAGTTGAGGCCTGGCCTG
GGCGCTGGGGCCGCCGCGTGCGAATCTGGTGGCACCTTCGCGCCTGTCTCGCTGCTTTCGATAAGTCTCT
AGCCATTTAAAATTTTTGATGACCTGCTGCGACGCTTTTTTTCTGGCAAGATAGTCTTGTAAATGCGGGC
CAAGATCTGCACACTGGTATTTCGGTTTTTGGGGCCGCGGGCGGCGACGGGGCCCGTGCGTCCCAGCGCA
CATGTTCGGCGAGGCGGGGCCTGCGAGCGCGGCCACCGAGAATCGGACGGGGGTAGTCTCAAGCTGGCCG
GCCTGCTCTGGTGCCTGGCCTCGCGCCGCCGTGTATCGCCCCGCCCTGGGCGGCAAGGCTGGCCCGGTCG
GCACCAGTTGCGTGAGCGGAAAGATGGCCGCTTCCCGGCCCTGCTGCAGGGAGCTCAAAATGGAGGACGC
GGCGCTCGGGAGAGCGGGCGGGTGAGTCACCCACACAAAGGAAAAGGGCCTTTCCGTCCTCAGCCGTCGC
TTCATGTGACTCCACGGAGTACCGGGCGCCGTCCAGGCACCTCGATTAGTTCTCGAGCTTTTGGAGTACG
TCGTCTTTAGGTTGGGGGGAGGGGTTTTATGCGATGGAGTTTCCCCACACTGAGTGGGTGGAGACTGAAG
TTAGGCCAGCTTGGCACTTGATGTAATTCTCCTTGGAATTTGCCCTTTTTGAGTTTGGATCTTGGTTCAT
TCTCAAGCCTCAGACAGTGGTTCAAAGTTTTTTTCTTCCATTTCAGGTGTCGTGACGTACGGCCACCATG
ACCGAGTACAAGCCCACGGTGCGCCTCGCCACCCGCGACGACGTCCCCAGGGCCGTACGCACCCTCGCCG
CCGCGTTCGCCGACTACCCCGCCACGCGCCACACCGTCGATCCGGACCGCCACATCGAGCGGGTCACCGA
GCTGCAAGAACTCTTCCTCACGCGCGTCGGGCTCGACATCGGCAAGGTGTGGGTCGCGGACGACGGCGCC
GCCGTGGCGGTCTGGACCACGCCGGAGAGCGTCGAAGCGGGGGCGGTGTTCGCCGAGATCGGCCCGCGCA
TGGCCGAGTTGAGCGGTTCCCGGCTGGCCGCGCAGCAACAGATGGAAGGCCTCCTGGCGCCGCACCGGCC
CAAGGAGCCCGCGTGGTTCCTGGCCACCGTCGGAGTCTCGCCCGACCACCAGGGCAAGGGTCTGGGCAGC
GCCGTCGTGCTCCCCGGAGTGGAGGCGGCCGAGCGCGCCGGGGTGCCCGCCTTCCTGGAGACCTCCGCGC
CCCGCAACCTCCCCTTCTACGAGCGGCTCGGCTTCACCGTCACCGCCGACGTCGAGGTGCCCGAAGGACC
GCGCACCTGGTGCATGACCCGCAAGCCCGGTGCCTGAACGCGTTAAGTCGACAATCAACCTCTGGATTAC
AAAATTTGTGAAAGATTGACTGGTATTCTTAACTATGTTGCTCCTTTTACGCTATGTGGATACGCTGCTT
TAATGCCTTTGTATCATGCTATTGCTTCCCGTATGGCTTTCATTTTCTCCTCCTTGTATAAATCCTGGTT
GCTGTCTCTTTATGAGGAGTTGTGGCCCGTTGTCAGGCAACGTGGCGTGGTGTGCACTGTGTTTGCTGAC
GCAACCCCCACTGGTTGGGGCATTGCCACCACCTGTCAGCTCCTTTCCGGGACTTTCGCTTTCCCCCTCC
CTATTGCCACGGCGGAACTCATCGCCGCCTGCCTTGCCCGCTGCTGGACAGGGGCTCGGCTGTTGGGCAC
TGACAATTCCGTGGTGTTGTCGGGGAAATCATCGTCCTTTCCTTGGCTGCTCGCCTGTGTTGCCACCTGG
ATTCTGCGCGGGACGTCCTTCTGCTACGTCCCTTCGGCCCTCAATCCAGCGGACCTTCCTTCCCGCGGCC
TGCTGCCGGCTCTGCGGCCTCTTCCGCGTCTTCGCCTTCGCCCTCAGACGAGTCGGATCTCCCTTTGGGC
CGCCTCCCCGCGTCGACTTTAAGACCAATGACTTACAAGGCAGCTGTAGATCTTAGCCACTTTTTAAAAG
AAAAGGGGGGACTGGAAGGGCTAATTCACTCCCAACGAAGACAAGATCTGCTTTTTGCTTGTACTGGGTC
TCTCTGGTTAGACCAGATCTGAGCCTGGGAGCTCTCTGGCTAACTAGGGAACCCACTGCTTAAGCCTCAA
TAAAGCTTGCCTTGAGTGCTTCAAGTAGTGTGTGCCCGTCTGTTGTGTGACTCTGGTAACTAGAGATCCC
TCAGACCCTTTTAGTCAGTGTGGAAAATCTCTAGCAGTACGTATAGTAGTTCATGTCATCTTATTATTCA
GTATTTATAACTTGCAAAGAAATGAATATCAGAGAGTGAGAGGAACTTGTTTATTGCAGCTTATAATGGT
TACAAATAAAGCAATAGCATCACAAATTTCACAAATAAAGCATTTTTTTCACTGCATTCTAGTTGTGGTT
TGTCCAAACTCATCAATGTATCTTATCATGTCTGGCTCTAGCTATCCCGCCCCTAACTCCGCCCATCCCG
CCCCTAACTCCGCCCAGTTCCGCCCATTCTCCGCCCCATGGCTGACTAATTTTTTTTATTTATGCAGAGG
CCGAGGCCGCCTCGGCCTCTGAGCTATTCCAGAAGTAGTGAGGAGGCTTTTTTGGAGGCCTAGGGACGTA
CCCAATTCGCCCTATAGTGAGTCGTATTACGCGCGCTCACTGGCCGTCGTTTTACAACGTCGTGACTGGG
AAAACCCTGGCGTTACCCAACTTAATCGCCTTGCAGCACATCCCCCTTTCGCCAGCTGGCGTAATAGCGA
AGAGGCCCGCACCGATCGCCCTTCCCAACAGTTGCGCAGCCTGAATGGCGAATGGG
[124 nt withheld, positions 3697-3820]
C
[91 nt withheld, positions 3822-3912]
A
[49 nt withheld, positions 3914-3962]
CCTTTGACGTTGGAGTCCACGTTCTTT
[37 nt withheld, positions 3990-4026]
ACCCTATCTCGGTCTATTCTTTTGATTTATAAGGGATTTTGCCGATTTCGGCCTATTGGTTAAAAAATGA
GCTGATTTAACAAAAATTTAACGCGAATTTTAACAAAATATTAACGCTTACAATTTAGGTGGCACTTTTC
GGGGAAATGTGCGCGGAACCCCTATTTGTTTATTTTTCTAAATACATTCAAATATGTATCCGCTCATGAG
ACAATAACCCTGATAAATGCTTCAATAATATTGAAAAAGGAAGAGTATGAGTATTCAACATTTCCGTGTC
GCCCTTATTCCCTTTTTTGCGGCATTTTGCCTTCCTGTTTTTGCTCACCCAGAAACGCTGGTGAAAGTAA
AAGATGCTGAAGATCAGTTGGGTGCACGAGTGGGTTACATCGAACTGGATCTCAACAGCGGTAAGATCCT
TGAGAGTTTTCGCCCCGAAGAACGTTTTCCAATGATGAGCACTTTTAAAGTTCTGCTATGTGGCGCGGTA
TTATCCCGTATTGACGCCGGGCAAGAGCAACTCGGTCGCCGCATACACTATTCTCAGAATGACTTGGTTG
AGTACTCACCAGTCACAGAAAAGCATCTTACGGATGGCATGACAGTAAGAGAATTATGCAGTGCTGCCAT
AACCATGAGTGATAACACTGCGGCCAACTTACTTCTGACAACGATCGGAGGACCGAAGGAGCTAACCGCT
TTTTTGCACAACATGGGGGATCATGTAACTCGCCTTGATCGTTGGGAACCGGAGCTGAATGAAGCCATAC
CAAACGACGAGCGTGACACCACGATGCCTGTAGCAATGGCAACAACGTTGCGCAAACTATTAACTGGCGA
ACTACTTACTCTAGCTTCCCGGCAACAATTAATAGACTGGATGGAGGCGGATAAAGTTGCAGGACCACTT
CTGCGCTCGGCCCTTCCGGCTGGCTGGTTTATTGCTGATAAATCTGGAGCCGGTGAGCGTGGGTCTCGCG
GTATCATTGCAGCACTGGGGCCAGATGGTAAGCCCTCCCGTATCGTAGTTATCTACACGACGGGGAGTCA
GGCAACTATGGATGAACGAAATAGACAGATCGCTGAGATAGGTGCCTCACTGATTAAGCATTGGTAACTG
TCAGACCAAGTTTACTCATATATACTTTAGATTGATTTAAAACTTCATTTTTAATTTAAAAGGATCTAGG
TGAAGATCCTTTTTGATAATCTCATGACCAAAATCCCTTAACGTGAGTTTTCGTTCCACTGAGCGTCAGA
CCCCGTAGAAAAGATCAAAGGATCTTCTTGAGATCCTTTTTTTCTGCGCGTAATCTGCTGCTTGCAAACA
AAAAAACCACCGCTACCAGCGGTGGTTTGTTTGCCGGATCAAGAGCTACCAACTCTTTTTCCGAAGGTAA
CTGGCTTCAGCAGAGCGCAGATACCAAATACTGTTCTTCTAGTGTAGCCGTAGTTAGGCCACCACTTCAA
GAACTCTGTAGCACCGCCTACATACCTCGCTCTGCTAATCCTGTTACCAGTGGCTGCTGCCAGTGGCGAT
AAGTCGTGTCTTACCGGGTTGGACTCAAGACGATAGTTACCGGATAAGGCGCAGCGGTCGGGCTGAACGG
GGGGTTCGTGCACACAGCCCAGCTTGGAGCGAACGACCTACACCGAACTGAGATACCTACAGCGTGAGCT
ATGAGAAAGCGCCACGCTTCCCGAAGGGAGAAAGGCGGACAGGTATCCGGTAAGCGGCAGGGTCGGAACA
GGAGAGCGCACGAGGGAGCTTCCAGGGGGAAACGCCTGGTATCTTTATAGTCCTGTCGGGTTTCGCCACC
TCTGACTTGAGCGTCGATTTTTGTGATGCTCGTCAGGGGGGCGGAGCCTATGGAAAAACGCCAGCAACGC
GGCCTTTTTACGGTTCCTGGCCTTTTGCTGGCCTTTTGCTCACATGTTCTTTCCTGCGTTATCCCCTGAT
TCTGTGGATAACCGTATTACCGCCTTTGAGTGAGCTGATACCGCTCGCCGCAGCCGAACGACCGAGCGCA
GCGAGTCAGTGAGCGAGGAAGCGGAAGAGCGCCCAATACGCAAACCGCCTCTCCCCGCGCGTTGGCCGAT
TCATTAATGCAGCTGGCACGACAGGTTTCCCGACTGGAAAGCGGGCAGTGAGCGCAACGCAATTAATGTG
AGTTAGCTCACTCATTAGGCACCCCAGGCTTTACACTTTATGCTTCCGGCTCGTATGTTGTGTGGAATTG
TGAGCGGATAACAATTTCACACAGGAAACAGCTATGACCATGATTACGCCAAGCGCGCAATTAACCCTCA
CTAAAGGGAACAAAAGCTGGAGCTGCAAGCTTAATGTAGTCTTATGCAATACTCTTGTAGTCTTGCAACA
TGGTAACGATGAGTTAGCAACATGCCTTACAAGGAGAGAAAAAGCACCGTGCATGCCGATTGGTGGAAGT
AAGGTGGTACGATCGTGCCTTATTAGGAAGGCAACAGACGGGTCTGACATGGATTGGACGAACCACTGAA
TTGCCGCATTGCAGAGATATTGTATTTAAGTGCCTAGCTCGATACATAAACGGGTCTCTCTGGTTAGACC
AGATCTGAGCCTGGGAGCTCTCTGGCTAACTAGGGAACCCACTGCTTAAGCCTCAATAAAGCTTGCCTTG
AGTGCTTCAAGTAGTGTGTGCCCGTCTGTTGTGTGACTCTGGTAACTAGAGATCCCTCAGACCCTTTTAG
TCAGTGTGGAAAATCTCTAGCAGTGGCGCCCGAACAGGGACTTGAAAGCGAAAGGGAAACCAGAGGAGCT
CTCTCGACGCAGGACTCGGCTTGCTGAAGCGCGCACGGCAAGAGGCGAGGGGCGGCGACTGGTGAGTACG
CCAAAAATTTTGACTAGCGGAGGCTAGAAGGAGAGAGATGGGTGCGAGAGCGTCAGTATTAAGCGGGGGA
GAATTAGATCGCGATGGGAAAAAATTCGGTTAAGGCCAGGGGGAAAGAAAAAATATAAATTAAAACATAT
AGTATGGGCAAGCAGGGAGCTAGAACGATTCGCAGTTAATCCTGGCCTGTTAGAAACATCAGAAGGCTGT
AGACAAATACTGGGACAGCTACAACCATCCCTTCAGACAGGATCAGAAGAACTTAGATCATTATATAATA
CAGTAGCAACCCTCTATTGTGTGCATCAAAGGATAGAGATAAAAGACACCAAGGAAGCTTTAGACAAGAT
AGAGGAAGAGCAAAACAAAAGTAAGACCACCGCACAGCAAGCGGCCGCTGATCTTCAGACCTGGAGGAGG
AGATATGAGGGACAATTGGAGAAGTGAATTATATAAATATAAAGTAGTAAAAATTGAACCATTAGGAGTA
GCACCCACCAAGGCAAAGAGAAGAGTGGTGCAGAGAGAAAAAAGAGCAGTGGGAATAGGAGCTTTGTTCC
TTGGGTTCTTGGGAGCAGCAGGAAGCACTATGGGCGCAGCGTCAATGACGCTGACGGTACAGGCCAGACA
ATTATTGTCTGGTATAGTGCAGCAGCAGAACAATTTGCTGAGGGCTATTGAGGCGCAACAGCATCTGTTG
CAACTCACAGTCTGGGGCATCAAGCAGCTCCAGGCAAGAATCCTGGCTGTGGAAAGATACCTAAAGGATC
AACAGCTCCTGGGGATTTGGGGTTGCTCTGGAAAACTCATTTGCACCACTGCTGTGCCTTGGAATGCTAG
TTGGAGTAATAAATCTCTGGAACAGATTTGGAATCACACGACCTGGATGGAGTGGGACAGAGAAATTAAC
AATTACACAAGCTTAATACACTCCTTAATTGAAGAATCGCAAAACCAGCAAGAAAAGAATGAACAAGAAT
TATTGGAATTAGATAAATGGGCAAGTTTGTGGAATTGGTTTAACATAACAAATTGGCTGTGGTATATAAA
ATTATTCATAATGATAGTAGGAGGCTTGGTAGGTTTAAGAATAGTTTTTGCTGTACTTTCTATAGTGAAT
AGAGTTAGGCAGGGATATTCACCATTATCGTTTCAGACCCACCTCCCAACCCCGAGGGGACCCAGAGAGG
GCCTATTTCCCATGATTCCTTCATATTTGCATATACGATACAAGGCTGTTAGAGAGATAATTAGAATTAA
TTTGACTGTAAACACAAAGATATTAGTACAAAATACGTGACGTAGAAAGTAATAATTTCTTGGGTAGTTT
GCAGTTTTAAAATTATGTTTTAAAATGGACTATCATATGCTTACCGTAACTTGAAAGTATTTCGATTTCT
TGGCTTTATATATCTTGTGGAAAGGAC
Features (pLannotate 1.2.2; 29 found; start..end, strand, type, name):
     30..105     +  misc_RNA       gRNA scaffold: guide RNA scaffold for the Streptococcus pyogenes CRISPR/Cas9 system
    161..278     +  misc_feature   cPPT/CTS: central polypurine tract and central termination sequence of HIV-1
    344..410     +  CDS            small t antigen (fragment): SV40 (simian virus 40) small t antigen
    436..647     +  promoter       EF-1α core promoter: core promoter for human elongation factor EF-1α
    648..1586    +  intron         EF-1α intron A: intron upstream of the start codon of human EF-1α
   1608..2207    +  CDS            PuroR (fragment): puromycin N-acetyltransferase; pac from Streptomyces; confers resistance to puromycin
   2223..2811    +  misc_feature   WPRE: woodchuck hepatitis virus posttranscriptional regulatory element
   2862..2881    +  misc_feature   cPPT/CTS (fragment): central polypurine tract and central termination sequence of HIV-1
   2883..3116    +  LTR            3' LTR (ΔU3): self-inactivating 3' long terminal repeat (LTR) from HIV-1
   3194..3315    +  polyA_signal   SV40 poly(A) signal: SV40 polyadenylation signal
   3355..3490    +  rep_origin     SV40 ori: SV40 origin of replication
   3511..3529    -  promoter       T7 promoter: promoter for bacteriophage T7 RNA polymerase
   3537..3692    +  CDS            lacZα (fragment): LacZα fragment of β-galactosidase; lacZ fragment
   3697..4125    +  rep_origin     f1 ori (sequence partly withheld): f1 bacteriophage origin of replication; arrow indicates direction of (+) strand synthesis
   4178..4282    +  promoter       AmpR promoter: bla
   4283..5143    +  CDS            AmpR: β-lactamase; bla; confers resistance to ampicillin, carbenicillin, and related antibiotics
   5314..5902    +  rep_origin     ori: high-copy-number ColE1/pMB1/pBR322/pUC origin of replication
   6085..6177    +  CDS            lacI (fragment): lac repressor; lacI; The lac repressor binds to the lac operator to inhibit transcription in E. coli. This inhibition can be relieved by adding lactose or isopropyl-β-D-thiogalactopyranoside (IPTG).
   6190..6211    +  protein_bind   CAP binding site: CAP binding activates transcription in the presence of cAMP. E. coli catabolite activator protein
   6226..6256    +  promoter       lac promoter: promoter for the E. coli lac operon
   6264..6280    +  protein_bind   lac operator: The lac repressor binds to the lac operator to inhibit transcription in E. coli. This inhibition can be relieved by adding lactose or isopropyl-β-D-thiogalactopyranoside (IPTG). lac repressor encoded by lacI
   6325..6343    +  promoter       T3 promoter: promoter for bacteriophage T3 RNA polymerase
   6371..6597    +  promoter       RSV promoter: Rous sarcoma virus enhancer/promoter
   6598..6778    +  LTR            5' LTR (truncated): truncated 5' long terminal repeat (LTR) from HIV-1
   6825..6950    +  misc_feature   HIV-1 Ψ: packaging signal of human immunodeficiency virus type 1
   6934..7297    +  CDS            HIV-1 gag (fragment): gag protein from human immunodeficiency virus 1; gag
   7443..7676    +  misc_feature   RRE: The Rev response element (RRE) of HIV-1 allows for Rev-dependent mRNA export from the nucleus to the cytoplasm.
   8053..8079    +  CDS            Rev (fragment): human immunodeficiency virus 1 (HIV-1) Rev protein; rev; enhances nuclear export of unspliced and incompletely spliced viral mRNAs
   8083..8323    +  promoter       U6 promoter: RNA polymerase III promoter for human U6 snRNA
