[The description below was written by a language model from this plasmid's Addgene catalogue record and pLannotate feature annotations shown in this document.]
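Description:
pXPR_BRD003-sgQKI-2201 is a third-generation, self-inactivating lentiviral CRISPR guide vector built on the pXPR_BRD003 backbone from the Broad Institute Genetic Perturbation Platform. It carries a single guide RNA directed against human QKI, an RNA-binding protein gene. The annotated sequence is 8,323 nt. In bacteria the plasmid replicates from a high-copy ColE1/pUC-type origin and is selected with ampicillin through the β-lactamase gene. An f1 origin, an SV40 origin and remnants of lac and phage promoter sequences are also present as backbone carry-over.

The guide cassette spans the circular junction of the sequence record. A human U6 RNA polymerase III promoter sits at the end of the map and reads into the targeting spacer, followed by the Streptococcus pyogenes Cas9 guide RNA scaffold at the start. Downstream, the EF-1α core promoter with its intron A drives puromycin N-acetyltransferase, allowing selection of transduced mammalian cells, and a WPRE enhances transcript expression. No Cas9 coding sequence is annotated, so the nuclease must presumably be supplied separately, for example from a Cas9-expressing cell line.

The viral framework consists of an RSV promoter fused to a truncated HIV-1 5' LTR, which makes genomic RNA production Tat-independent. It also includes the Ψ packaging signal with a partial gag region, the RRE for Rev-dependent nuclear export, a cPPT/CTS, and a ΔU3 3' LTR that inactivates the LTR promoter after integration. An SV40 polyadenylation signal follows the 3' LTR. The record lists the purpose as constitutive lentiviral expression. The associated publication concerns an alternative splicing switch in FLNB and the mesenchymal state in human breast cancer, consistent with use for QKI disruption in that setting.
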