Addgene plasmid #115449: pXPR_BRD003-sgQKI-2201
Purpose: Constitutive lentiviral expression
Depositing lab: William Hahn. Depositing organization: Dana-Farber Cancer Institute. Publication: An alternative splicing switch in FLNB promotes the mesenchymal cell state in human breast cancer. Li J, Choi PS, Chaffer CL, Labella K, Hwang JH, Giacomelli AO, Kim JW, Ilic N, Doench JG, Ly SH, Dai C, Hagel K, Hong AL, Gjoerup O, Goel S, Ge JY, Root DE, Zhao JJ, Brooks AN, Weinberg RA, Hahn WC. Elife. 2018 Jul 30;7. pii: 37184. doi: 10.7554/eLife.37184. 37184 PubMed 30059005.
Backbone
  Vector backbone: pXPR_BRD003
  Backbone manufacturer: Broad Institute - Genetic Perturbation Platform
  Vector type: Mammalian Expression, Lentiviral, CRISPR
  Selectable markers: Puromycin
Growth in bacteria
  Bacterial resistance: Ampicillin, 100 μg/mL
  Growth temperature: 37°C
  Growth strain: NEB Stable
  Copy number: High Copy
Gene/Insert
  Gene/Insert name: sgQKI-2201
  gRNA/shRNA sequence: GGATGTAAAATCATGGTCCG
  Species: H. sapiens (human)
  Entrez Gene: QKI (a.k.a. Hqk, QK, QK1, QK3, hqkI)
  Cloning method: Unknown
  Sequencing primers: 5′ LKO.1 5'
Terms and licenses: Academic/Nonprofit Terms; Industry Terms: Not Available to Industry
How to cite: pXPR_BRD003-sgQKI-2201 was a gift from William Hahn (Addgene plasmid # 115449 ; http://n2t.net/addgene:115449 ; RRID:Addgene_115449)
