>Addgene plasmid #115449 | pXPR_BRD003-sgQKI-2201 | depositor partial sequence | sequence record 217532 | LKO.1 5' sequence
TATATATCTTGTGGAAAGGACGAAACACCGGGATGTAAAATCATGGTCCGGTTTTAGAGCTAGAAATAGC
AAGTTAAAATAAGGCTAGTCCGTTATCAACTTGAAAAAGTGGCACCGAGTCGGTGCTTTTTTAAGCTTGG
CGTAACTAGATCTTGAGACAAATGGCAGTATTCATCCACAATTTTAAAAGAAAAGGGGGGATTGGGGGGT
ACAGTGCAGGGGAAAGAATAGTAGACATAATAGCAACAGACATACAAACTAAAGAATTACAAAAACAAAT
TACAAAAATTCAAAATTTTCGGGTTTATTACAGGGACAGCAGAGATCCACTTTGGCGCCGGCTCGAGGGG
GCCCGGGTGCAAAGATGGATAAAGTTTTAAACAGAGAGGAATCTTTGCAGCTAATGGACCTTCTAGGTCT
TGAAAGGAGTGGGAATTGGCTCCGGTGCCCGTCAGTGGGCAGAGCGCACATCGCCCACAGTCCCCGAGAA
GTTGGGGGGAGGGGTCGGCAATTGATCCGGTGCCTAGAGAAGGTGGCGCGGGGTAAACTGGGAAAGTGAT
GTCGTGTACTGGCTCCGCCTTTTTCCCGAGGGTGGGGGAGAA
